Addgene plasmid #78903: pAct:dCas9
Purpose: Expresses dCas9 under actin promoter for "Scaffold" CRISPRa in Drosophila cells
Depositing lab: Norbert Perrimon. Depositing organization: Harvard Medical School. Publication: Comparison of Cas9 activators in multiple species. Chavez A, Tuttle M, Pruitt BW, Ewen-Campen B, Chari R, Ter-Ovanesyan D, Haque SJ, Cecchi RJ, Kowal EJ, Buchthal J, Housden BE, Perrimon N, Collins JJ, Church G. Nat Methods. 2016 May 23. doi: 10.1038/nmeth.3871. PubMed 27214048.
Backbone
  Vector backbone: pAWG
  Vector type: Insect Expression, CRISPR
Growth in bacteria
  Bacterial resistance: Ampicillin, 100 μg/mL
  Growth temperature: 37°C
  Growth strain: DH5alpha
  Copy number: Unknown
Gene/Insert
  Gene/Insert name: dCas9
  Insert size (bp): 4140
  Promoter: pActin (Drosophila)
  Cloning method: Gibson Cloning
  Sequencing primers: 5′ TTTGAACGCGACTTGAGAGC
Resource information
  A portion of this plasmid was derived from a plasmid made by: dCas9\ cloned from PMID 25730490 into pActin vector for Drosophila cell culture expression
Terms and licenses: Academic/Nonprofit Terms; Industry Terms: Not Available to Industry
How to cite: pAct:dCas9 was a gift from Norbert Perrimon (Addgene plasmid # 78903 ; http://n2t.net/addgene:78903 ; RRID:Addgene_78903)
