[The description below was written by a language model from this plasmid's Addgene catalogue record and pLannotate feature annotations shown in this document.]
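Description:
pAct:dCas9 is an insect-cell expression plasmid of about 10.4 kb built on the pAWG backbone, a Gateway-type Drosophila vector. In E. coli it is propagated through a high-copy ColE1/pUC-type origin and selected with ampicillin via the β-lactamase (AmpR) gene. The record lists no selectable marker for insect cells, which suggests delivery by transfection into cultured Drosophila cells.

The payload is a nuclease-dead Streptococcus pyogenes Cas9, annotated as the Cas9m4 variant carrying the D10A, D839A, H840A and N863A mutations. This protein still binds DNA under guide RNA direction but cannot cut it. The roughly 4.1 kb coding sequence was inserted by Gibson assembly downstream of the Drosophila actin 5C (Ac5) promoter, a strong constitutive promoter in fly cell lines, and it sits between the attB1 and attB2 Gateway recombination sites. An EGFP open reading frame inherited from pAWG lies just after attB2. The record does not say whether dCas9 is fused in frame to it or ends at its own stop codon, so the EGFP should not be assumed to be expressed. Transcripts are processed by an SV40-derived 3′ region containing the small t intron and the SV40 polyadenylation signal. The SV40 NLS and T antigen fragments annotated there appear to be part of that 3′ block rather than tags on dCas9. The short lacI and λ Exo fragments look like backbone remnants or incidental matches.

According to the record, the plasmid supplies the dCas9 component of "Scaffold" CRISPR activation in Drosophila cells. In that approach, dCas9 carries no activation domain. Transcriptional activators are instead recruited through a modified guide RNA scaffold, which must be provided from separate constructs. It was deposited from a study comparing Cas9-based activators across multiple species.
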