Features (pLannotate 1.2.2; 15 found; start..end, strand, type, name):
      1..54      +  CDS            lacI (fragment): lac repressor; lacI; The lac repressor binds to the lac operator to inhibit transcription in E. coli. This inhibition can be relieved by adding lactose or isopropyl-β-D-thiogalactopyranoside (IPTG).
    140..2649    +  promoter       Ac5 promoter: Drosophila melanogaster actin 5C promoter
   2667..2691    +  protein_bind   attB1: mutant version of attB; recombination site for the Gateway® BP reaction BP Clonase™
   2703..6806    +  CDS            Cas9m4: catalytically dead mutant of the Cas9 endonuclease from the Streptococcus pyogenes Type II CRISPR/Cas system RNA-guided DNA-binding protein that lacks endonuclease activity due to the mutations D10A, D839A, H840A, and N863A (Mali et al., 2013)
   6844..6868    -  protein_bind   attB2: mutant version of attB; recombination site for the Gateway® BP reaction BP Clonase™
   6882..7598    +  CDS            EGFP: EGFP is a basic (constitutively fluorescent) green fluorescent protein published in 1996, derived from Aequorea victoria. It is reported to be a rapidly-maturing weak dimer with moderate acid sensitivity.
   7627..7701    +  CDS            small t antigen (fragment): SV40 (simian virus 40) small t antigen
   7703..7768    +  intron         small t intron: SV40 (simian virus 40) small t antigen intron
   7898..7918    +  CDS            SV40 NLS: nuclear localization signal of SV40 (simian virus 40) large T antigen
   8237..8320    +  CDS            large T antigen (fragment): large T antigen from SV40 (simian virus 40)
   8343..8477    +  polyA_signal   SV40 poly(A) signal: SV40 polyadenylation signal
   8495..8557    -  CDS            Exo (fragment): 5' to 3' double-stranded DNA exonuclease in the λ Red system; exo; creates 3' single-stranded DNA tails
   8556..8573    +  promoter       AmpR promoter (fragment): bla
   8574..9434    +  CDS            AmpR: β-lactamase; bla; confers resistance to ampicillin, carbenicillin, and related antibiotics
   9605..10193   +  rep_origin     ori: high-copy-number ColE1/pMB1/pBR322/pUC origin of replication
>Addgene plasmid #78903 | pAct:dCas9 | depositor full sequence | sequence record 147554 | pAct:dCas9 sequence 10375 bps
GCGCCCAATACGCAAACCGCCTCTCCCCGCGCGTTGGCCGATTCATTAATGCAGGCAACTCGTGAAAGGT
AGGCGGATCAGCGGCCGCAGCATGCAATTCTATATTCTAAAAACACAAATGATACTTCTAAAAAAAAATC
ATGAATGGCATCAACTCTGAATCAAATCTTTGCAGATGCACCTACTTCTCATTTCCACTGTCACATCATT
TTTCCAGATCTCGCTGCCTGTTATGTGGCCCACAAACCAAGACACGTTTTATGGCCATTAAAGCTGGCTG
ATCGTCGCCAAACACCAAATACATAATGAATATGTACACATTCGAGAAAGAAGCGATCAAAGAAGCGTCT
TCGGGCGGAGTAGGAGAATGCGGAGGAGAAGGAGAACGAGCTGATCTAGTATCTCTCCACAATCCAATGC
CAACTGACCAACTGGCCATATTCGGAGCAATTTGAAGCCAATTTCCATCGCCTGGCGATCGCTCCATTCT
TGGCTATATGTTTTTCACCGTTACCCGGGGCCATTTTCAAAGACTCGTCGGCAAGATAAGATTGTGTCAC
TCGCTGTCTCTCTTCATTTGTCGAAGAATGCTGAGGAATTTCGCGATGACGTCGGCGAGTATTTTGAAGA
ATGAGAATAATTTGTATTTATACGAAAATCAGTTAGTGGAATTTTCTACAAAAACATGTTATCTATAGAT
AATTTTGTTGCAAAATATGTTGACTATGACAAAGATTGTATGTATATACCTTTAATGTATTCTCATTTTC
TTATGTATTTATAATGGCAATGATGATACTGATGATATTTTAAGATGATGCCAGACCAAAAGGCTTGAAT
TTCTGCGTCTTTTGCCGAACGCAGTGCATGTGCAATTGTTGTTTTTTGGAATATTCAATTTTCGGACTGT
CCGCTTTGATTTCAGTTTCTTGGCTTATTCAAAAAGCAAAGTAAAGCCAAAAAAGCGAGATGGCAATACC
AAATGCGGCAAAACGGTAGTGGAAGGAAAGGGGTGCGGGGCAGCGGAAGGAAGGGTGGGGCGGGGCGTGG
CGGGGTCTGTGGCTGGGCGCGACGTCACCGACGTTGGAGCCACTCCTTTGACCATGTGTGCGTGTGTGTA
TTATTCGTGTCTCGCCACTCGCCGGTTGTTTTTTTCTTTTTATGCTGCGCTCTCTCTAGCGCCATCTCGC
TTACGCATGCTCAACGCACCGCATGTTGCCGTTTCCTTTTATGCGTCATTTTGGCTCGAAATAGGCAATT
ATTTAAACAAAGATTAGTCAACGAAAACGCTAAAATAAATAAGTCTACAATATGGTTACTTATTGCCATG
TGTGTGCAGCCAACGATAGCAACAAAAGCAACAACACAGGTGGCTTTCCCTCTTTCACTTTTTGTTTGCA
AGCCGCGTGCGAGCAAGACGGCACGACCGGCAAACGCAATTACGCTGACAAAGAGCAGACGAAGTTTTGG
CGAAAAACATCAAGGCGCCTGATACGAATGCATTTGCAATAACAATTGCGATATTTAATATTGTTTATGA
AGCTGTTTGACTTCAAAACACACAAAAAAAAAAATAAAACAAATTATTTGAAAGAGAATTAGGAATCGGA
CGCTTATCGTTAGGGTAACAACAAGAAATGCTTACTGAGTCACAGCCTCTGGAAAACTGCCGCAAGCCAG
AGAGAGAGAGAAAAAGAGGGAGAGCAGCTTAGACCGCATGTGCTTGTGTGTGAGGCGTCTCTCTCTTCGT
CTCTGTTGCGCAAACGCATAGACTGCACTGAGAAAATCGATTACCTATTTTTTATGAATGAATATTTGCA
CTATTACTATTCAAAACTATTAAGATAGCAATCACATTCAATAGCCAAATACTATACCACCTGAGCGATG
CAACGAAATGATCAATTTGAGCAAAAATGCTGCATATTTAGGACGGCATCATTATAGAAATGCTTCTTGC
TGTGTACTTTTCTCTCGTCTGGCAGCTGTTTCGCCGTTATTGTTAAAACCGGCTTAAGTTAGGTGTGTTT
TCTACGACTAGTGAATGCCCTACTAGAAGATGTGTGTTGCACAAAATGTCCCTGGAATAACCAATTTGAA
GTGCAGATAGCAGTAAACGTAAGCTAATATGAATATTATTTAACTGTAATGTTTTAATATCGCTGGACAT
TACTAATAAACCCACTATAAACACATGTACATATGTATGTTTTGGCATACAATGAGTAGTTGGGGAAAAA
ATGTGTAAAAGCACCGTGACCATCACAGCATAAAGATAACCAGCTGAAGTATCGAATATGAGTAACCCCC
AAATTGAATCACATGCCGCAACTGATAGGACCCATGGAAGTACACTCTTCATGGCGATATACAAGACACA
CACAAGCACGAACACCCAGTTGCGGAGGAAATTCTCCGTAAATGAAAACCCAATCGGCGAACAATTCATA
CCCATATATGGTAAAAGTTTTGAACGCGACTTGAGAGCGGAGAGCATTGCGGCTGATAAGGTTTTAGCGC
TAAGCGGGCTTTATAAAACGGGCTGCGGGACCAGTTTTCATATCACTACCGTTTGAGTTCTTGTGCTGTG
TGGATACTCCTCCCGACACAAAGCCGCTCCATCAGCCAGCAGTCGTCTAATCCAGAGACCCCGGATCCAG
ATATCGACAAGTTTGTACAAAAAAGCAGGCTACAAAGCCACCATGGACAAGAAGTACTCCATTGGGCTCG
CTATCGGCACAAACAGCGTCGGCTGGGCCGTCATTACGGACGAGTACAAGGTGCCGAGCAAAAAATTCAA
AGTTCTGGGCAATACCGATCGCCACAGCATAAAGAAGAACCTCATTGGCGCCCTCCTGTTCGACTCCGGG
GAGACGGCCGAAGCCACGCGGCTCAAAAGAACAGCACGGCGCAGATATACCCGCAGAAAGAATCGGATCT
GCTACCTGCAGGAGATCTTTAGTAATGAGATGGCTAAGGTGGATGACTCTTTCTTCCATAGGCTGGAGGA
GTCCTTTTTGGTGGAGGAGGATAAAAAGCACGAGCGCCACCCAATCTTTGGCAATATCGTGGACGAGGTG
GCGTACCATGAAAAGTACCCAACCATATATCATCTGAGGAAGAAGCTTGTAGACAGTACTGATAAGGCTG
ACTTGCGGTTGATCTATCTCGCGCTGGCGCATATGATCAAATTTCGGGGACACTTCCTCATCGAGGGGGA
CCTGAACCCAGACAACAGCGATGTCGATAAACTCTTTATCCAACTGGTTCAGACTTACAATCAGCTTTTC
GAAGAGAACCCGATCAACGCATCCGGAGTTGACGCCAAAGCAATCCTGAGCGCTAGGCTGTCCAAATCCC
GGCGGCTCGAAAACCTCATCGCACAGCTCCCTGGGGAGAAGAAGAACGGCCTGTTTGGTAATCTTATCGC
CCTGTCACTCGGGCTGACCCCCAACTTTAAATCTAACTTCGACCTGGCCGAAGATGCCAAGCTTCAACTG
AGCAAAGACACCTACGATGATGATCTCGACAATCTGCTGGCCCAGATCGGCGACCAGTACGCAGACCTTT
TTTTGGCGGCAAAGAACCTGTCAGACGCCATTCTGCTGAGTGATATTCTGCGAGTGAACACGGAGATCAC
CAAAGCTCCGCTGAGCGCTAGTATGATCAAGCGCTATGATGAGCACCACCAAGACTTGACTTTGCTGAAG
GCCCTTGTCAGACAGCAACTGCCTGAGAAGTACAAGGAAATTTTCTTCGATCAGTCTAAAAATGGCTACG
CCGGATACATTGACGGCGGAGCAAGCCAGGAGGAATTTTACAAATTTATTAAGCCCATCTTGGAAAAAAT
GGACGGCACCGAGGAGCTGCTGGTAAAGCTTAACAGAGAAGATCTGTTGCGCAAACAGCGCACTTTCGAC
AATGGAAGCATCCCCCACCAGATTCACCTGGGCGAACTGCACGCTATCCTCAGGCGGCAAGAGGATTTCT
ACCCCTTTTTGAAAGATAACAGGGAAAAGATTGAGAAAATCCTCACATTTCGGATACCCTACTATGTAGG
CCCCCTCGCCCGGGGAAATTCCAGATTCGCGTGGATGACTCGCAAATCAGAAGAGACCATCACTCCCTGG
AACTTCGAGGAAGTCGTGGATAAGGGGGCCTCTGCCCAGTCCTTCATCGAAAGGATGACTAACTTTGATA
AAAATCTGCCTAACGAAAAGGTGCTTCCTAAACACTCTCTGCTGTACGAGTACTTCACAGTTTATAACGA
GCTCACCAAGGTCAAATACGTCACAGAAGGGATGAGAAAGCCAGCATTCCTGTCTGGAGAGCAGAAGAAA
GCTATCGTGGACCTCCTCTTCAAGACGAACCGGAAAGTTACCGTGAAACAGCTCAAAGAAGACTATTTCA
AAAAGATTGAATGTTTCGACTCTGTTGAAATCAGCGGAGTGGAGGATCGCTTCAACGCATCCCTGGGAAC
GTATCACGATCTCCTGAAAATCATTAAAGACAAGGACTTCCTGGACAATGAGGAGAACGAGGACATTCTT
GAGGACATTGTCCTCACCCTTACGTTGTTTGAAGATAGGGAGATGATTGAAGAACGCTTGAAAACTTACG
CTCATCTCTTCGACGACAAAGTCATGAAACAGCTCAAGAGGCGCCGATATACAGGATGGGGGCGGCTGTC
AAGAAAACTGATCAATGGGATCCGAGACAAGCAGAGTGGAAAGACAATCCTGGATTTTCTTAAGTCCGAT
GGATTTGCCAACCGGAACTTCATGCAGTTGATCCATGATGACTCTCTCACCTTTAAGGAGGACATCCAGA
AAGCACAAGTTTCTGGCCAGGGGGACAGTCTTCACGAGCACATCGCTAATCTTGCAGGTAGCCCAGCTAT
CAAAAAGGGAATACTGCAGACCGTTAAGGTCGTGGATGAACTCGTCAAAGTAATGGGAAGGCATAAGCCC
GAGAATATCGTTATCGAGATGGCCCGAGAGAACCAAACTACCCAGAAGGGACAGAAGAACAGTAGGGAAA
GGATGAAGAGGATTGAAGAGGGTATAAAAGAACTGGGGTCCCAAATCCTTAAGGAACACCCAGTTGAAAA
CACCCAGCTTCAGAATGAGAAGCTCTACCTGTACTACCTGCAGAACGGCAGGGACATGTACGTGGATCAG
GAACTGGACATCAATCGGCTCTCCGACTACGACGTGGCTGCTATCGTGCCCCAGTCTTTTCTCAAAGATG
ATTCTATTGATAATAAAGTGTTGACAAGATCCGATAAAGCTAGAGGGAAGAGTGATAACGTCCCCTCAGA
AGAAGTTGTCAAGAAAATGAAAAATTATTGGCGGCAGCTGCTGAACGCCAAACTGATCACACAACGGAAG
TTCGATAATCTGACTAAGGCTGAACGAGGTGGCCTGTCTGAGTTGGATAAAGCCGGCTTCATCAAAAGGC
AGCTTGTTGAGACACGCCAGATCACCAAGCACGTGGCCCAAATTCTCGATTCACGCATGAACACCAAGTA
CGATGAAAATGACAAACTGATTCGAGAGGTGAAAGTTATTACTCTGAAGTCTAAGCTGGTCTCAGATTTC
AGAAAGGACTTTCAGTTTTATAAGGTGAGAGAGATCAACAATTACCACCATGCGCATGATGCCTACCTGA
ATGCAGTGGTAGGCACTGCACTTATCAAAAAATATCCCAAGCTTGAATCTGAATTTGTTTACGGAGACTA
TAAAGTGTACGATGTTAGGAAAATGATCGCAAAGTCTGAGCAGGAAATAGGCAAGGCCACCGCTAAGTAC
TTCTTTTACAGCAATATTATGAATTTTTTCAAGACCGAGATTACACTGGCCAATGGAGAGATTCGGAAGC
GACCACTTATCGAAACAAACGGAGAAACAGGAGAAATCGTGTGGGACAAGGGTAGGGATTTCGCGACAGT
CCGGAAGGTCCTGTCCATGCCGCAGGTGAACATCGTTAAAAAGACCGAAGTACAGACCGGAGGCTTCTCC
AAGGAAAGTATCCTCCCGAAAAGGAACAGCGACAAGCTGATCGCACGCAAAAAAGATTGGGACCCCAAGA
AATACGGCGGATTCGATTCTCCTACAGTCGCTTACAGTGTACTGGTTGTGGCCAAAGTGGAGAAAGGGAA
GTCTAAAAAACTCAAAAGCGTCAAGGAACTGCTGGGCATCACAATCATGGAGCGATCAAGCTTCGAAAAA
AACCCCATCGACTTTCTCGAGGCGAAAGGATATAAAGAGGTCAAAAAAGACCTCATCATTAAGCTTCCCA
AGTACTCTCTCTTTGAGCTTGAAAACGGCCGGAAACGAATGCTCGCTAGTGCGGGCGAGCTGCAGAAAGG
TAACGAGCTGGCACTGCCCTCTAAATACGTTAATTTCTTGTATCTGGCCAGCCACTATGAAAAGCTCAAA
GGGTCTCCCGAAGATAATGAGCAGAAGCAGCTGTTCGTGGAACAACACAAACACTACCTTGATGAGATCA
TCGAGCAAATAAGCGAATTCTCCAAAAGAGTGATCCTCGCCGACGCTAACCTCGATAAGGTGCTTTCTGC
TTACAATAAGCACAGGGATAAGCCCATCAGGGAGCAGGCAGAAAACATTATCCACTTGTTTACTCTGACC
AACTTGGGCGCGCCTGCAGCCTTCAAGTACTTCGACACCACCATAGACAGAAAGCGGTACACCTCTACAA
AGGAGGTCCTGGACGCCACACTGATTCATCAGTCAATTACGGGGCTCTATGAAACAAGAATCGACCTCTC
TCAGCTCGGTGGAGACAGCAGGGCTGACCCCAAGAAGAAGAGGAAGGTGTAAAACCCAGCTTTCTTGTAC
AAAGTGGTGAGCTCCGCCACCATGGTGAGCAAGGGCGAGGAGCTGTTCACCGGGGTGGTGCCCATCCTGG
TCGAGCTGGACGGCGACGTAAACGGCCACAAGTTCAGCGTGTCCGGCGAGGGCGAGGGCGATGCCACCTA
CGGCAAGCTGACCCTGAAGTTCATCTGCACCACCGGCAAGCTGCCCGTGCCCTGGCCCACCCTCGTGACC
ACCCTGACCTACGGCGTGCAGTGCTTCAGCCGCTACCCCGACCACATGAAGCAGCACGACTTCTTCAAGT
CCGCCATGCCCGAAGGCTACGTCCAGGAGCGCACCATCTTCTTCAAGGACGACGGCAACTACAAGACCCG
CGCCGAGGTGAAGTTCGAGGGCGACACCCTGGTGAACCGCATCGAGCTGAAGGGCATCGACTTCAAGGAG
GACGGCAACATCCTGGGGCACAAGCTGGAGTACAACTACAACAGCCACAACGTCTATATCATGGCCGACA
AGCAGAAGAACGGCATCAAGGTGAACTTCAAGATCCGCCACAACATCGAGGACGGCAGCGTGCAGCTCGC
CGACCACTACCAGCAGAACACCCCCATCGGCGACGGCCCCGTGCTGCTGCCCGACAACCACTACCTGAGC
ACCCAGTCCGCCCTGAGCAAAGACCCCAACGAGAAGCGCGATCACATGGTCCTGCTGGAGTTCGTGACCG
CCGCCGGGATCACTCTCGGCATGGACGAGCTGTACAAGCACCGGTCCACGTGACGTAAGCTAGCAGGATC
TTTGTGAAGGAACCTTACTTCTGTGGTGTGACATAATTGGACAAACTACCTACAGAGATTTAAAGCTCTA
AGGTAAATATAAAATTTTTAAGTGTATAATGTGTTAAACTACTGATTCTAATTGTTTGTGTATTTTAGAT
TCCAACCTATGGAACTGATGAATGGGAGCAGTGGTGGAATGCCTTTAATGAGGAAAACCTGTTTTGCTCA
GAAGAAATGCCATCTAGTGATGATGAGGCTACTGCTGACTCTCAACATTCTACTCCTCCAAAAAAGAAGA
GAAAGGTAGAAGACCCCAAGGACTTTCCTTCAGAATTGCTAAGTTTTTTGAGTCATGCTGTGTTTAGTAA
TAGAACTCTTGCTTGCTTTGCTATTTACACCACAAAGGAAAAAGCTGCACTGCTATACAAGAAAATTATG
GAAAAATATTCTGTAACCTTTATAAGTAGGCATAACAGTTATAATCATAACATACTGTTTTTTCTTACTC
CACACAGGCATAGAGTGTCTGCTATTAATAACTATGCTCAAAAATTGTGTACCTTTAGCTTTTTAATTTG
TAAAGGGGTTAATAAGGAATATTTGATGTATAGTGCCTTGACTAGAGATCATAATCAGCCATACCACATT
TGTAGAGGTTTTACTTGCTTTAAAAAACCTCCCACACCTCCCCCTGAACCTGAAACATAAAATGAATGCA
ATTGTTGTTGTTAACTTGTTTATTGCAGCTTATAATGGTTACAAATAAAGCAATAGCATCACAAATTTCA
CAAATAAAGCATTTTTTTCACTGCATTCTAGTTGTGGTTTGTCCAAACTCATCAATGTATCTTATCATGT
CTGGATCCCGTTTAAACTACGCGTAATTCAAACAGGGTTCTGGCGTCGTTCTCGTACTGTTTTCCCCAGG
CCAGTGCTTTAGCGTTATTGAAAAAGGAAGAGTATGAGTATTCAACATTTCCGTGTCGCCCTTATTCCCT
TTTTTGCGGCATTTTGCCTTCCTGTTTTTGCTCACCCAGAAACGCTGGTGAAAGTAAAAGATGCTGAAGA
TCAGTTGGGTGCACGAGTGGGTTACATCGAACTGGATCTCAACAGCGGTAAGATCCTTGAGAGTTTTCGC
CCCGAAGAACGTTTTCCAATGATGAGCACTTTTAAAGTTCTGCTATGTGGCGCGGTATTATCCCGTATTG
ACGCCGGGCAAGAGCAACTCGGTCGCCGCATACACTATTCTCAGAATGACTTGGTTGAGTACTCACCAGT
CACAGAAAAGCATCTTACGGATGGCATGACAGTAAGAGAATTATGCAGTGCTGCCATAACCATGAGTGAT
AACACTGCGGCCAACTTACTTCTGACAACGATCGGAGGACCGAAGGAGCTAACCGCTTTTTTGCACAACA
TGGGGGATCATGTAACTCGCCTTGATCGTTGGGAACCGGAGCTGAATGAAGCCATACCAAACGACGAGCG
TGACACCACGATGCCTGTAGCAATGGCAACAACGTTGCGCAAACTATTAACTGGCGAACTACTTACTCTA
GCTTCCCGGCAACAATTAATAGACTGGATGGAGGCGGATAAAGTTGCAGGACCACTTCTGCGCTCGGCCC
TTCCGGCTGGCTGGTTTATTGCTGATAAATCTGGAGCCGGTGAGCGTGGGTCTCGCGGTATCATTGCAGC
ACTGGGGCCAGATGGTAAGCCCTCCCGTATCGTAGTTATCTACACGACGGGGAGTCAGGCAACTATGGAT
GAACGAAATAGACAGATCGCTGAGATAGGTGCCTCACTGATTAAGCATTGGTAACTGTCAGACCAAGTTT
ACTCATATATACTTTAGATTGATTTAAAACTTCATTTTTAATTTAAAAGGATCTAGGTGAAGATCCTTTT
TGATAATCTCATGACCAAAATCCCTTAACGTGAGTTTTCGTTCCACTGAGCGTCAGACCCCGTAGAAAAG
ATCAAAGGATCTTCTTGAGATCCTTTTTTTCTGCGCGTAATCTGCTGCTTGCAAACAAAAAAACCACCGC
TACCAGCGGTGGTTTGTTTGCCGGATCAAGAGCTACCAACTCTTTTTCCGAAGGTAACTGGCTTCAGCAG
AGCGCAGATACCAAATACTGTCCTTCTAGTGTAGCCGTAGTTAGGCCACCACTTCAAGAACTCTGTAGCA
CCGCCTACATACCTCGCTCTGCTAATCCTGTTACCAGTGGCTGCTGCCAGTGGCGATAAGTCGTGTCTTA
CCGGGTTGGACTCAAGACGATAGTTACCGGATAAGGCGCAGCGGTCGGGCTGAACGGGGGGTTCGTGCAC
ACAGCCCAGCTTGGAGCGAACGACCTACACCGAACTGAGATACCTACAGCGTGAGCTATGAGAAAGCGCC
ACGCTTCCCGAAGGGAGAAAGGCGGACAGGTATCCGGTAAGCGGCAGGGTCGGAACAGGAGAGCGCACGA
GGGAGCTTCCAGGGGGAAACGCCTGGTATCTTTATAGTCCTGTCGGGTTTCGCCACCTCTGACTTGAGCG
TCGATTTTTGTGATGCTCGTCAGGGGGGCGGAGCCTATGGAAAAACGCCAGCAACGCGGCCTTTTTACGG
TTCCTGGCCTTTTGCTGGCCTTTTGCTCACATGTTCTTTCCTGCGTTATCCCCTGATTCTGTGGATAACC
GTATTACCGCCTTTGAGTGAGCTGATACCGCTCGCCGCAGCCGAACGACCGAGCGCAGCGAGTCAGTGAG
CGAGGAAGCGGAAGA
