>Addgene plasmid #78903 | pAct:dCas9 | addgene partial sequence | sequence record 154067 | AC5 5'-ACACAAAGCCGCTCCATCAG-3'
CCGGATCCAGATATCGACAAGTTTGTACAAAAAAGCAGGCTACAAAGCCACCATGGACAAGAAGTACTCC
ATTGGGCTCGCTATCGGCACAAACAGCGTCGGCTGGGCCGTCATTACGGACGAGTACAAGGTGCCGAGCA
AAAAATTCAAAGTTCTGGGCAATACCGATCGCCACAGCATAAAGAAGAACCTCATTGGCGCCCTCCTGTT
CGACTCCGGGGAGACGGCCGAAGCCACGCGGCTCAAAAGAACAGCACGGCGCAGATATACCCGCAGAAAG
AATCGGATCTGCTACCTGCAGGAGATCTTTAGTAATGAGATGGCTAAGGTGGATGACTCTTTCTTCCATA
GGCTGGAGGAGTCCTTTTTGGTGGAGGAGGATAAAAAGCACGAGCGCCACCCAATCTTTGGCAATATCGT
GGACGAGGTGGCGTACCATGAAAAGTACCCAACCATATATCATCTGAGGAAGAAGCTTGTAGACAGTACT
GATAAGGCTGACTTGCGGTTGATCTATCTCGCGCTGGCGCATATGATCAAATTTCGGGGACACTTCCTCA
TCGAGGGGGACCTGAACCCAGACAACAGCGATGTCGATAAACTCTTTATCCAACTGGTTCAGACTTACAA
TCAGCTTTTCGAAGAGAACCCGATCAACGCATCCGGAGTTGACGCCAAAGCAATCCTGAGCGCTAGGCTG
TCCAAATCCCGGCGGCTCGAAAACCTCATCGCACAGCTCCCTGGGGAGAAGAAGAACGGCCTGTTTGGTA
ATCTTATCGCCCTGTCACTCGGGCTGACCCCCAACTTTAAATCTAACTTCGACCTGGCCGAAGATGCCAA
GCTTCAACTGAGCAAAGACACCTACGATGATGATCTCGACAATCTGCTGG
