>Addgene plasmid #78903 | pAct:dCas9 | addgene partial sequence | sequence record 154068 | EGFP-N 5'-CGTCGCCGTCCAGCTCGACCAG-3'
GCTCCTCGCCCTTGCTCACCATGGTGGCGGAGCTCACCACTTTGTACAAGAAAGCTGGGTTTTACACCTT
CCTCTTCTTCTTGGGGTCAGCCCTGCTGTCTCCACCGAGCTGAGAGAGGTCGATTCTTGTTTCATAGAGC
CCCGTAATTGACTGATGAATCAGTGTGGCGTCCAGGACCTCCTTTGTAGAGGTGTACCGCTTTCTGTCTA
TGGTGGTGTCGAAGTACTTGAAGGCTGCAGGCGCGCCCAAGTTGGTCAGAGTAAACAAGTGGATAATGTT
TTCTGCCTGCTCCCTGATGGGCTTATCCCTGTGCTTATTGTAAGCAGAAAGCACCTTATCGAGGTTAGCG
TCGGCGAGGATCACTCTTTTGGAGAATTCGCTTATTTGCTCGATGATCTCATCAAGGTAGTGTTTGTGTT
GTTCCACGAACAGCTGCTTCTGCTCATTATCTTCGGGAGACCCTTTGAGCTTTTCATAGTGGCTGGCCAG
ATACAAGAAATTAACGTATTTAGAGGGCAGTGCCAGCTCGTTACCTTTCTGCAGCTCGCCCGCACTAGCG
AGCATTCGTTTCCGGCCGTTTTCAAGCTCAAAGAGAGAGTACTTGGGAAGCTTAATGATGAGGTCTTTTT
TGACCTCTTTATATCCTTTCGCCTCGAGAAAGTCGATGGGGTTTTTTTCGAAGCTTGATCGCTCCATGAT
TGTGATGCCCAGCAGTTCCTTGACGCTTTTGAGTTTTTTAGACTTCCCTTTCTCCACTTTGGCCACAACC
AGTACACTGTAAGCGACTGTAGGAGAATCGAATCCGCCGTATTTCTTGGGGTCCCAATCTTTTTTGCGTG
CGATCAGCTTGTCGCTGTTCCTTTTCGGGAGGATACTTTCCTTGGAGAAGCCTCCGGTCTGTACTTCGGT
CTTTTTAACGATGTTCACCTGCGGCATGGACAGGACCTTCCGGACTGTCGCGAAATCCCTACCCTTGTCC
CACACGATTTCT
